>Addgene plasmid #125769 | pXPR_BRD003-sgPOLR2D | addgene full sequence | sequence record 245578 | Addgene NGS Result
GGGTCTCTCTGGTTAGACCAGATCTGAGCCTGGGAGCTCTCTGGCTAACTAGGGAACCCACTGCTTAAGC
CTCAATAAAGCTTGCCTTGAGTGCTTCAAGTAGTGTGTGCCCGTCTGTTGTGTGACTCTGGTAACTAGAG
ATCCCTCAGACCCTTTTAGTCAGTGTGGAAAATCTCTAGCAGTGGCGCCCGAACAGGGACTTGAAAGCGA
AAGGGAAACCAGAGGAGCTCTCTCGACGCAGGACTCGGCTTGCTGAAGCGCGCACGGCAAGAGGCGAGGG
GCGGCGACTGGTGAGTACGCCAAAAATTTTGACTAGCGGAGGCTAGAAGGAGAGAGATGGGTGCGAGAGC
GTCAGTATTAAGCGGGGGAGAATTAGATCGCGATGGGAAAAAATTCGGTTAAGGCCAGGGGGAAAGAAAA
AATATAAATTAAAACATATAGTATGGGCAAGCAGGGAGCTAGAACGATTCGCAGTTAATCCTGGCCTGTT
AGAAACATCAGAAGGCTGTAGACAAATACTGGGACAGCTACAACCATCCCTTCAGACAGGATCAGAAGAA
CTTAGATCATTATATAATACAGTAGCAACCCTCTATTGTGTGCATCAAAGGATAGAGATAAAAGACACCA
AGGAAGCTTTAGACAAGATAGAGGAAGAGCAAAACAAAAGTAAGACCACCGCACAGCAAGCGGCCGCTGA
TCTTCAGACCTGGAGGAGGAGATATGAGGGACAATTGGAGAAGTGAATTATATAAATATAAAGTAGTAAA
AATTGAACCATTAGGAGTAGCACCCACCAAGGCAAAGAGAAGAGTGGTGCAGAGAGAAAAAAGAGCAGTG
GGAATAGGAGCTTTGTTCCTTGGGTTCTTGGGAGCAGCAGGAAGCACTATGGGCGCAGCGTCAATGACGC
TGACGGTACAGGCCAGACAATTATTGTCTGGTATAGTGCAGCAGCAGAACAATTTGCTGAGGGCTATTGA
GGCGCAACAGCATCTGTTGCAACTCACAGTCTGGGGCATCAAGCAGCTCCAGGCAAGAATCCTGGCTGTG
GAAAGATACCTAAAGGATCAACAGCTCCTGGGGATTTGGGGTTGCTCTGGAAAACTCATTTGCACCACTG
CTGTGCCTTGGAATGCTAGTTGGAGTAATAAATCTCTGGAACAGATTTGGAATCACACGACCTGGATGGA
GTGGGACAGAGAAATTAACAATTACACAAGCTTAATACACTCCTTAATTGAAGAATCGCAAAACCAGCAA
GAAAAGAATGAACAAGAATTATTGGAATTAGATAAATGGGCAAGTTTGTGGAATTGGTTTAACATAACAA
ATTGGCTGTGGTATATAAAATTATTCATAATGATAGTAGGAGGCTTGGTAGGTTTAAGAATAGTTTTTGC
TGTACTTTCTATAGTGAATAGAGTTAGGCAGGGATATTCACCATTATCGTTTCAGACCCACCTCCCAACC
CCGAGGGGACCCAGAGAGGGCCTATTTCCCATGATTCCTTCATATTTGCATATACGATACAAGGCTGTTA
GAGAGATAATTAGAATTAATTTGACTGTAAACACAAAGATATTAGTACAAAATACGTGACGTAGAAAGTA
ATAATTTCTTGGGTAGTTTGCAGTTTTAAAATTATGTTTTAAAATGGACTATCATATGCTTACCGTAACT
TGAAAGTATTTCGATTTCTTGGCTTTATATATCTTGTGGAAAGGACGAAACACCGAGAGACTGCTGAGGA
GTCCAGTTTTAGAGCTAGAAATAGCAAGTTAAAATAAGGCTAGTCCGTTATCAACTTGAAAAAGTGGCAC
CGAGTCGGTGCTTTTTTAAGCTTGGCGTAACTAGATCTTGAGACAAATGGCAGTATTCATCCACAATTTT
AAAAGAAAAGGGGGGATTGGGGGGTACAGTGCAGGGGAAAGAATAGTAGACATAATAGCAACAGACATAC
AAACTAAAGAATTACAAAAACAAATTACAAAAATTCAAAATTTTCGGGTTTATTACAGGGACAGCAGAGA
TCCACTTTGGCGCCGGCTCGAGGGGGCCCGGGTGCAAAGATGGATAAAGTTTTAAACAGAGAGGAATCTT
TGCAGCTAATGGACCTTCTAGGTCTTGAAAGGAGTGGGAATTGGCTCCGGTGCCCGTCAGTGGGCAGAGC
GCACATCGCCCACAGTCCCCGAGAAGTTGGGGGGAGGGGTCGGCAATTGATCCGGTGCCTAGAGAAGGTG
GCGCGGGGTAAACTGGGAAAGTGATGTCGTGTACTGGCTCCGCCTTTTTCCCGAGGGTGGGGGAGAACCG
TATATAAGTGCAGTAGTCGCCGTGAACGTTCTTTTTCGCAACGGGTTTGCCGCCAGAACACAGGTAAGTG
CCGTGTGTGGTTCCCGCGGGCCTGGCCTCTTTACGGGTTATGGCCCTTGCGTGCCTTGAATTACTTCCAC
CTGGCTGCAGTACGTGATTCTTGATCCCGAGCTTCGGGTTGGAAGTGGGTGGGAGAGTTCGAGGCCTTGC
GCTTAAGGAGCCCCTTCGCCTCGTGCTTGAGTTGAGGCCTGGCCTGGGCGCTGGGGCCGCCGCGTGCGAA
TCTGGTGGCACCTTCGCGCCTGTCTCGCTGCTTTCGATAAGTCTCTAGCCATTTAAAATTTTTGATGACC
TGCTGCGACGCTTTTTTTCTGGCAAGATAGTCTTGTAAATGCGGGCCAAGATCTGCACACTGGTATTTCG
GTTTTTGGGGCCGCGGGCGGCGACGGGGCCCGTGCGTCCCAGCGCACATGTTCGGCGAGGCGGGGCCTGC
GAGCGCGGCCACCGAGAATCGGACGGGGGTAGTCTCAAGCTGGCCGGCCTGCTCTGGTGCCTGGCCTCGC
GCCGCCGTGTATCGCCCCGCCCTGGGCGGCAAGGCTGGCCCGGTCGGCACCAGTTGCGTGAGCGGAAAGA
TGGCCGCTTCCCGGCCCTGCTGCAGGGAGCTCAAAATGGAGGACGCGGCGCTCGGGAGAGCGGGCGGGTG
AGTCACCCACACAAAGGAAAAGGGCCTTTCCGTCCTCAGCCGTCGCTTCATGTGACTCCACGGAGTACCG
GGCGCCGTCCAGGCACCTCGATTAGTTCTCGAGCTTTTGGAGTACGTCGTCTTTAGGTTGGGGGGAGGGG
TTTTATGCGATGGAGTTTCCCCACACTGAGTGGGTGGAGACTGAAGTTAGGCCAGCTTGGCACTTGATGT
AATTCTCCTTGGAATTTGCCCTTTTTGAGTTTGGATCTTGGTTCATTCTCAAGCCTCAGACAGTGGTTCA
AAGTTTTTTTCTTCCATTTCAGGTGTCGTGACGTACGGCCACCATGACCGAGTACAAGCCCACGGTGCGC
CTCGCCACCCGCGACGACGTCCCCAGGGCCGTACGCACCCTCGCCGCCGCGTTCGCCGACTACCCCGCCA
CGCGCCACACCGTCGATCCGGACCGCCACATCGAGCGGGTCACCGAGCTGCAAGAACTCTTCCTCACGCG
CGTCGGGCTCGACATCGGCAAGGTGTGGGTCGCGGACGACGGCGCCGCCGTGGCGGTCTGGACCACGCCG
GAGAGCGTCGAAGCGGGGGCGGTGTTCGCCGAGATCGGCCCGCGCATGGCCGAGTTGAGCGGTTCCCGGC
TGGCCGCGCAGCAACAGATGGAAGGCCTCCTGGCGCCGCACCGGCCCAAGGAGCCCGCGTGGTTCCTGGC
CACCGTCGGAGTCTCGCCCGACCACCAGGGCAAGGGTCTGGGCAGCGCCGTCGTGCTCCCCGGAGTGGAG
GCGGCCGAGCGCGCCGGGGTGCCCGCCTTCCTGGAGACCTCCGCGCCCCGCAACCTCCCCTTCTACGAGC
GGCTCGGCTTCACCGTCACCGCCGACGTCGAGGTGCCCGAAGGACCGCGCACCTGGTGCATGACCCGCAA
GCCCGGTGCCTGAACGCGTTAAGTCGACAATCAACCTCTGGATTACAAAATTTGTGAAAGATTGACTGGT
ATTCTTAACTATGTTGCTCCTTTTACGCTATGTGGATACGCTGCTTTAATGCCTTTGTATCATGCTATTG
CTTCCCGTATGGCTTTCATTTTCTCCTCCTTGTATAAATCCTGGTTGCTGTCTCTTTATGAGGAGTTGTG
GCCCGTTGTCAGGCAACGTGGCGTGGTGTGCACTGTGTTTGCTGACGCAACCCCCACTGGTTGGGGCATT
GCCACCACCTGTCAGCTCCTTTCCGGGACTTTCGCTTTCCCCCTCCCTATTGCCACGGCGGAACTCATCG
CCGCCTGCCTTGCCCGCTGCTGGACAGGGGCTCGGCTGTTGGGCACTGACAATTCCGTGGTGTTGTCGGG
GAAATCATCGTCCTTTCCTTGGCTGCTCGCCTGTGTTGCCACCTGGATTCTGCGCGGGACGTCCTTCTGC
TACGTCCCTTCGGCCCTCAATCCAGCGGACCTTCCTTCCCGCGGCCTGCTGCCGGCTCTGCGGCCTCTTC
CGCGTCTTCGCCTTCGCCCTCAGACGAGTCGGATCTCCCTTTGGGCCGCCTCCCCGCGTCGACTTTAAGA
CCAATGACTTACAAGGCAGCTGTAGATCTTAGCCACTTTTTAAAAGAAAAGGGGGGACTGGAAGGGCTAA
TTCACTCCCAACGAAGACAAGATCTGCTTTTTGCTTGTACTGGGTCTCTCTGGTTAGACCAGATCTGAGC
CTGGGAGCTCTCTGGCTAACTAGGGAACCCACTGCTTAAGCCTCAATAAAGCTTGCCTTGAGTGCTTCAA
GTAGTGTGTGCCCGTCTGTTGTGTGACTCTGGTAACTAGAGATCCCTCAGACCCTTTTAGTCAGTGTGGA
AAATCTCTAGCAGTACGTATAGTAGTTCATGTCATCTTATTATTCAGTATTTATAACTTGCAAAGAAATG
AATATCAGAGAGTGAGAGGAACTTGTTTATTGCAGCTTATAATGGTTACAAATAAAGCAATAGCATCACA
AATTTCACAAATAAAGCATTTTTTTCACTGCATTCTAGTTGTGGTTTGTCCAAACTCATCAATGTATCTT
ATCATGTCTGGCTCTAGCTATCCCGCCCCTAACTCCGCCCATCCCGCCCCTAACTCCGCCCAGTTCCGCC
CATTCTCCGCCCCATGGCTGACTAATTTTTTTTATTTATGCAGAGGCCGAGGCCGCCTCGGCCTCTGAGC
TATTCCAGAAGTAGTGAGGAGGCTTTTTTGGAGGCCTAGGGACGTACCCAATTCGCCCTATAGTGAGTCG
TATTACGCGCGCTCACTGGCCGTCGTTTTACAACGTCGTGACTGGGAAAACCCTGGCGTTACCCAACTTA
ATCGCCTTGCAGCACATCCCCCTTTCGCCAGCTGGCGTAATAGCGAAGAGGCCCGCACCGATCGCCCTTC
CCAACAGTTGCGCAGCCTGAATGGCGAATGGG
[124 nt withheld, positions 5423-5546]
C
[91 nt withheld, positions 5548-5638]
A
[49 nt withheld, positions 5640-5688]
CCTTTGACGTTGGAGTCCACGTTCTTT
[37 nt withheld, positions 5716-5752]
ACCCTATCTCGGTCTATTCTTTTGATTTATAAGGGATTTTGCCGATTTCGGCCTATTGGTTAAAAAATGA
GCTGATTTAACAAAAATTTAACGCGAATTTTAACAAAATATTAACGCTTACAATTTAGGTGGCACTTTTC
GGGGAAATGTGCGCGGAACCCCTATTTGTTTATTTTTCTAAATACATTCAAATATGTATCCGCTCATGAG
ACAATAACCCTGATAAATGCTTCAATAATATTGAAAAAGGAAGAGTATGAGTATTCAACATTTCCGTGTC
GCCCTTATTCCCTTTTTTGCGGCATTTTGCCTTCCTGTTTTTGCTCACCCAGAAACGCTGGTGAAAGTAA
AAGATGCTGAAGATCAGTTGGGTGCACGAGTGGGTTACATCGAACTGGATCTCAACAGCGGTAAGATCCT
TGAGAGTTTTCGCCCCGAAGAACGTTTTCCAATGATGAGCACTTTTAAAGTTCTGCTATGTGGCGCGGTA
TTATCCCGTATTGACGCCGGGCAAGAGCAACTCGGTCGCCGCATACACTATTCTCAGAATGACTTGGTTG
AGTACTCACCAGTCACAGAAAAGCATCTTACGGATGGCATGACAGTAAGAGAATTATGCAGTGCTGCCAT
AACCATGAGTGATAACACTGCGGCCAACTTACTTCTGACAACGATCGGAGGACCGAAGGAGCTAACCGCT
TTTTTGCACAACATGGGGGATCATGTAACTCGCCTTGATCGTTGGGAACCGGAGCTGAATGAAGCCATAC
CAAACGACGAGCGTGACACCACGATGCCTGTAGCAATGGCAACAACGTTGCGCAAACTATTAACTGGCGA
ACTACTTACTCTAGCTTCCCGGCAACAATTAATAGACTGGATGGAGGCGGATAAAGTTGCAGGACCACTT
CTGCGCTCGGCCCTTCCGGCTGGCTGGTTTATTGCTGATAAATCTGGAGCCGGTGAGCGTGGGTCTCGCG
GTATCATTGCAGCACTGGGGCCAGATGGTAAGCCCTCCCGTATCGTAGTTATCTACACGACGGGGAGTCA
GGCAACTATGGATGAACGAAATAGACAGATCGCTGAGATAGGTGCCTCACTGATTAAGCATTGGTAACTG
TCAGACCAAGTTTACTCATATATACTTTAGATTGATTTAAAACTTCATTTTTAATTTAAAAGGATCTAGG
TGAAGATCCTTTTTGATAATCTCATGACCAAAATCCCTTAACGTGAGTTTTCGTTCCACTGAGCGTCAGA
CCCCGTAGAAAAGATCAAAGGATCTTCTTGAGATCCTTTTTTTCTGCGCGTAATCTGCTGCTTGCAAACA
AAAAAACCACCGCTACCAGCGGTGGTTTGTTTGCCGGATCAAGAGCTACCAACTCTTTTTCCGAAGGTAA
CTGGCTTCAGCAGAGCGCAGATACCAAATACTGTTCTTCTAGTGTAGCCGTAGTTAGGCCACCACTTCAA
GAACTCTGTAGCACCGCCTACATACCTCGCTCTGCTAATCCTGTTACCAGTGGCTGCTGCCAGTGGCGAT
AAGTCGTGTCTTACCGGGTTGGACTCAAGACGATAGTTACCGGATAAGGCGCAGCGGTCGGGCTGAACGG
GGGGTTCGTGCACACAGCCCAGCTTGGAGCGAACGACCTACACCGAACTGAGATACCTACAGCGTGAGCT
ATGAGAAAGCGCCACGCTTCCCGAAGGGAGAAAGGCGGACAGGTATCCGGTAAGCGGCAGGGTCGGAACA
GGAGAGCGCACGAGGGAGCTTCCAGGGGGAAACGCCTGGTATCTTTATAGTCCTGTCGGGTTTCGCCACC
TCTGACTTGAGCGTCGATTTTTGTGATGCTCGTCAGGGGGGCGGAGCCTATGGAAAAACGCCAGCAACGC
GGCCTTTTTACGGTTCCTGGCCTTTTGCTGGCCTTTTGCTCACATGTTCTTTCCTGCGTTATCCCCTGAT
TCTGTGGATAACCGTATTACCGCCTTTGAGTGAGCTGATACCGCTCGCCGCAGCCGAACGACCGAGCGCA
GCGAGTCAGTGAGCGAGGAAGCGGAAGAGCGCCCAATACGCAAACCGCCTCTCCCCGCGCGTTGGCCGAT
TCATTAATGCAGCTGGCACGACAGGTTTCCCGACTGGAAAGCGGGCAGTGAGCGCAACGCAATTAATGTG
AGTTAGCTCACTCATTAGGCACCCCAGGCTTTACACTTTATGCTTCCGGCTCGTATGTTGTGTGGAATTG
TGAGCGGATAACAATTTCACACAGGAAACAGCTATGACCATGATTACGCCAAGCGCGCAATTAACCCTCA
CTAAAGGGAACAAAAGCTGGAGCTGCAAGCTTAATGTAGTCTTATGCAATACTCTTGTAGTCTTGCAACA
TGGTAACGATGAGTTAGCAACATGCCTTACAAGGAGAGAAAAAGCACCGTGCATGCCGATTGGTGGAAGT
AAGGTGGTACGATCGTGCCTTATTAGGAAGGCAACAGACGGGTCTGACATGGATTGGACGAACCACTGAA
TTGCCGCATTGCAGAGATATTGTATTTAAGTGCCTAGCTCGATACATAAAC
Features (pLannotate 1.2.2; 29 found; start..end, strand, type, name):
      1..181     +  LTR            5' LTR (truncated): truncated 5' long terminal repeat (LTR) from HIV-1
    228..353     +  misc_feature   HIV-1 Ψ: packaging signal of human immunodeficiency virus type 1
    337..700     +  CDS            HIV-1 gag (fragment): gag protein from human immunodeficiency virus 1; gag
    846..1079    +  misc_feature   RRE: The Rev response element (RRE) of HIV-1 allows for Rev-dependent mRNA export from the nucleus to the cytoplasm.
   1456..1482    +  CDS            Rev (fragment): human immunodeficiency virus 1 (HIV-1) Rev protein; rev; enhances nuclear export of unspliced and incompletely spliced viral mRNAs
   1486..1726    +  promoter       U6 promoter: RNA polymerase III promoter for human U6 snRNA
   1756..1831    +  misc_RNA       gRNA scaffold: guide RNA scaffold for the Streptococcus pyogenes CRISPR/Cas9 system
   1887..2004    +  misc_feature   cPPT/CTS: central polypurine tract and central termination sequence of HIV-1
   2070..2136    +  CDS            small t antigen (fragment): SV40 (simian virus 40) small t antigen
   2162..2373    +  promoter       EF-1α core promoter: core promoter for human elongation factor EF-1α
   2374..3312    +  intron         EF-1α intron A: intron upstream of the start codon of human EF-1α
   3334..3933    +  CDS            PuroR (fragment): puromycin N-acetyltransferase; pac from Streptomyces; confers resistance to puromycin
   3949..4537    +  misc_feature   WPRE: woodchuck hepatitis virus posttranscriptional regulatory element
   4588..4607    +  misc_feature   cPPT/CTS (fragment): central polypurine tract and central termination sequence of HIV-1
   4609..4842    +  LTR            3' LTR (ΔU3): self-inactivating 3' long terminal repeat (LTR) from HIV-1
   4920..5041    +  polyA_signal   SV40 poly(A) signal: SV40 polyadenylation signal
   5081..5216    +  rep_origin     SV40 ori: SV40 origin of replication
   5237..5255    -  promoter       T7 promoter: promoter for bacteriophage T7 RNA polymerase
   5263..5418    +  CDS            lacZα (fragment): LacZα fragment of β-galactosidase; lacZ fragment
   5423..5851    +  rep_origin     f1 ori (sequence partly withheld): f1 bacteriophage origin of replication; arrow indicates direction of (+) strand synthesis
   5904..6008    +  promoter       AmpR promoter: bla
   6009..6869    +  CDS            AmpR: β-lactamase; bla; confers resistance to ampicillin, carbenicillin, and related antibiotics
   7040..7628    +  rep_origin     ori: high-copy-number ColE1/pMB1/pBR322/pUC origin of replication
   7811..7903    +  CDS            lacI (fragment): lac repressor; lacI; The lac repressor binds to the lac operator to inhibit transcription in E. coli. This inhibition can be relieved by adding lactose or isopropyl-β-D-thiogalactopyranoside (IPTG).
   7916..7937    +  protein_bind   CAP binding site: CAP binding activates transcription in the presence of cAMP. E. coli catabolite activator protein
   7952..7982    +  promoter       lac promoter: promoter for the E. coli lac operon
   7990..8006    +  protein_bind   lac operator: The lac repressor binds to the lac operator to inhibit transcription in E. coli. This inhibition can be relieved by adding lactose or isopropyl-β-D-thiogalactopyranoside (IPTG). lac repressor encoded by lacI
   8051..8069    +  promoter       T3 promoter: promoter for bacteriophage T3 RNA polymerase
   8097..8323    +  promoter       RSV promoter: Rous sarcoma virus enhancer/promoter
