[The description below was written by a language model from this plasmid's Addgene catalogue record and pLannotate feature annotations shown in this document.]
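Description:
pXPR_BRD003-sgPOLR2D is a lentiviral CRISPR guide-expression plasmid built on the pXPR_BRD003 backbone, carrying a single guide RNA against human POLR2D, a subunit of RNA polymerase II. The catalogue lists the vector type only as CRISPR, but the feature table shows a third-generation-style, self-inactivating HIV-1 transfer vector. An RSV promoter drives a truncated 5' LTR, followed by the Ψ packaging signal with a gag fragment, the RRE for Rev-dependent nuclear export, a cPPT/CTS element, and a ΔU3 3' LTR. An SV40 poly(A) signal and SV40 origin lie downstream of the 3' LTR. In bacteria the plasmid is maintained through a high-copy ColE1/pUC-type origin and ampicillin resistance. An f1 origin and residual lac, T7 and T3 elements remain from the parental cloning backbone.

The payload consists of two expression units between the LTRs. A human U6 RNA polymerase III promoter transcribes the POLR2D-targeting spacer, which was inserted by BsmBI cloning that destroyed both sites. The spacer is fused to the Streptococcus pyogenes Cas9 guide RNA scaffold. Downstream, the EF-1α core promoter with its intron A drives puromycin N-acetyltransferase for selection of transduced mammalian cells, and a WPRE follows to enhance transcript expression. No Cas9 coding sequence is annotated, so the nuclease would have to be supplied separately, for example in a Cas9-expressing cell line. The stated purpose is constitutive expression of this guide as a CRISPR positive control. It was deposited with a study of synthetic lethal dependencies in microsatellite-unstable cancers.
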