Addgene plasmid #125769: pXPR_BRD003-sgPOLR2D
Purpose: constitutive expression of a guide RNA targeting human POLR2D (CRISPR positive control)
Depositing lab: Francisca Vazquez. Publication: WRN helicase is a synthetic lethal target in microsatellite unstable cancers. Chan EM, Shibue T, McFarland JM, Gaeta B, Ghandi M, Dumont N, Gonzalez A, McPartlan JS, Li T, Zhang Y, Bin Liu J, Lazaro JB, Gu P, Piett CG, Apffel A, Ali SO, Deasy R, Keskula P, Ng RWS, Roberts EA, Reznichenko E, Leung L, Alimova M, Schenone M, Islam M, Maruvka YE, Liu Y, Roper J, Raghavan S, Giannakis M, Tseng YY, Nagel ZD, D'Andrea A, Root DE, Boehm JS, Getz G, Chang S, Golub TR, Tsherniak A, Vazquez F, Bass AJ. Nature. 2019 Apr 10. pii: 10.1038/s41586-019-1102-x. doi: 10.1038/s41586-019-1102-x. PubMed 30971823.
Backbone
  Vector backbone: pXPR_BRD003
  Backbone size w/o insert (bp): 8318
  Vector type: CRISPR
  Selectable markers: Puromycin
Growth in bacteria
  Bacterial resistance: Ampicillin, 100 μg/mL
  Growth temperature: 30°C
  Growth strain: NEB Stable
  Copy number: High Copy
Gene/Insert
  Gene/Insert name: sgPOLR2D
  gRNA/shRNA sequence: AGAGACTGCTGAGGAGTCCA
  Species: H. sapiens (human)
  Insert size (bp): 25
  Entrez Gene: POLR2D (a.k.a. HSRBP4, HSRPB4, RBP4, RPB16, RPB4)
  Cloning method: Restriction Enzyme; 5′ cloning site BsmBI (destroyed during cloning); 3′ cloning site BsmBI (destroyed during cloning)
Terms and licenses: Academic/Nonprofit Terms; Industry Terms: Not Available to Industry
Depositor comments: Please visit https://www.biorxiv.org/content/10.1101/502070v1 for BioRxiv preprint.
How to cite: pXPR_BRD003-sgPOLR2D was a gift from Francisca Vazquez (Addgene plasmid # 125769 ; http://n2t.net/addgene:125769 ; RRID:Addgene_125769)
